Addgene plasmid #236382: pCAG-48xEFNA1 array
Purpose: Expression of array of 48 crRNAs targeting EFNA1
Depositing lab: Ling-Ling Chen. Depositing organization: CAS Center for Excellence in Molecular Cell Science. Publication: CRISPR-array-mediated imaging of non-repetitive and multiplex genomic loci in living cells. Yang LZ, Min YH, Liu YX, Gao BQ, Liu XQ, Huang Y, Wang H, Yang L, Liu ZJ, Chen LL. Nat Methods. 2024 Sep;21(9):1646-1657. doi: 10.1038/s41592-024-02333-3. Epub 2024 Jul 4. PubMed 38965442.
Backbone
  Vector backbone: pCAG
  Vector type: Lentiviral, CRISPR
Growth in bacteria
  Bacterial resistance: Ampicillin, 100 μg/mL
  Growth temperature: 37°C
  Growth strain: NEB Stable
  Copy number: High Copy
Gene/Insert
  Gene/Insert name: 48xEFNA1 crRNA array
  Species: H. sapiens (human)
  Entrez Gene: EFNA1 (a.k.a. B61, ECKLG, EFL1, EPLG1, GMAN, LERK-1, LERK1, TNFAIP4)
  Cloning method: Gene Synthesis
Terms and licenses: Academic/Nonprofit Terms; Industry Terms: Not Available to Industry
How to cite: pCAG-48xEFNA1 array was a gift from Ling-Ling Chen (Addgene plasmid # 236382 ; http://n2t.net/addgene:236382 ; RRID:Addgene_236382)
