[The description below was written by a language model from this plasmid's Addgene catalogue record and pLannotate feature annotations shown in this document.]
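Description:
pCAG-48xEFNA1 array is a lentiviral CRISPR plasmid built on a pCAG backbone. It expresses a synthetic array of 48 crRNAs directed against the human EFNA1 locus. It is propagated in E. coli through a high-copy ColE1/pUC-type origin and selected with ampicillin via the β-lactamase gene. The record lists a recombination-deficient host strain, which fits a plasmid carrying both LTR repeats and a highly repetitive array. The HIV-1-derived transfer elements comprise a truncated 5' LTR, the Ψ packaging signal with an adjoining gag fragment, the RRE for Rev-dependent nuclear export of the genomic RNA, and the cPPT/CTS. A self-inactivating ΔU3 3' LTR prevents LTR-driven transcription after integration. No mammalian selection marker or fluorescent reporter is annotated.

The payload is driven by the CAG promoter, a Pol II unit made up of the CMV enhancer, the chicken β-actin promoter and a chimeric β-actin/β-globin intron. About 2.1 kb between the end of the intron and the WPRE carries no annotation, and this gap presumably holds the gene-synthesised crRNA array. The WPRE downstream would help stabilise the long transcript and raise its level. The record does not say which Cas protein processes or uses these crRNAs, and no Cas gene appears in the feature table, so the effector must be supplied from a separate construct. The associated publication concerns CRISPR-array-mediated imaging of non-repetitive and multiplexed genomic loci in living cells. Tiling many guides from a single transcript across EFNA1 is therefore most likely intended to concentrate enough labelled CRISPR complexes at this single-copy locus to make it visible, with delivery by transfection or lentiviral transduction.
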