Features (pLannotate 1.2.2; 26 found; start..end, strand, type, name):
    377..634     +  LTR            5' LTR (truncated): truncated 5' long terminal repeat (LTR) from HIV-1
    681..806     +  misc_feature   HIV-1 Ψ: packaging signal of human immunodeficiency virus type 1
    790..1128    +  CDS            HIV-1 gag (fragment): gag protein from human immunodeficiency virus 1; gag
   1303..1536    +  misc_feature   RRE: The Rev response element (RRE) of HIV-1 allows for Rev-dependent mRNA export from the nucleus to the cytoplasm.
   1913..2013    +  CDS            Rev (fragment): human immunodeficiency virus 1 (HIV-1) Rev protein; rev; enhances nuclear export of unspliced and incompletely spliced viral mRNAs
   2058..2175    +  misc_feature   cPPT/CTS: central polypurine tract and central termination sequence of HIV-1
   2292..2595    +  enhancer       CMV enhancer: human cytomegalovirus immediate early enhancer
   2597..2760    +  promoter       chicken β-actin promoter (fragment): No description available
   2758..2779    +  promoter       chicken β-actin promoter (fragment): No description available
   2790..2808    +  promoter       chicken β-actin promoter (fragment): contains a 21-bp deletion relative to the standard chicken β-actin promoter
   2861..2985    +  promoter       chicken β-actin promoter (fragment): contains a 21-bp deletion relative to the standard chicken β-actin promoter
   2986..4002    +  intron         chimeric intron: chimera between introns from chicken β-actin and rabbit β-globin
   6113..6701    +  misc_feature   WPRE: woodchuck hepatitis virus posttranscriptional regulatory element
   6709..6774    +  CDS            nef (fragment): NEF_HV1Z2 - Experimental evidence at protein level: Swiss-Prot protein existence level 1. Extracellular Nef protein targets CD4(+) T-lymphocytes for apoptosis by interacting with CXCR4 surface receptors. From Human immunodeficiency virus type 1 group M subtype D (isolate Z2/CDC-Z34) (HIV-1).
   6776..7009    +  LTR            3' LTR (ΔU3): self-inactivating 3' long terminal repeat (LTR) from HIV-1
   7214..7318    +  promoter       AmpR promoter: bla
   7319..8179    +  CDS            AmpR: β-lactamase; bla; confers resistance to ampicillin, carbenicillin, and related antibiotics
   8350..8938    +  rep_origin     ori: high-copy-number ColE1/pMB1/pBR322/pUC origin of replication
   9121..9175    +  CDS            lacI (fragment): lac repressor; lacI; The lac repressor binds to the lac operator to inhibit transcription in E. coli. This inhibition can be relieved by adding lactose or isopropyl-β-D-thiogalactopyranoside (IPTG).
   9181..9274    +  rep_origin     SV40 ori (fragment): SV40 origin of replication
   9299..9336    +  CDS            lacI (fragment): lac repressor; lacI; The lac repressor binds to the lac operator to inhibit transcription in E. coli. This inhibition can be relieved by adding lactose or isopropyl-β-D-thiogalactopyranoside (IPTG).
   9349..9370    +  protein_bind   CAP binding site: CAP binding activates transcription in the presence of cAMP. E. coli catabolite activator protein
   9385..9415    +  promoter       lac promoter: promoter for the E. coli lac operon
   9423..9439    +  protein_bind   lac operator: The lac repressor binds to the lac operator to inhibit transcription in E. coli. This inhibition can be relieved by adding lactose or isopropyl-β-D-thiogalactopyranoside (IPTG). lac repressor encoded by lacI
   9473..9556    +  polyA_signal   SV40 poly(A) signal (fragment): SV40 polyadenylation signal
   9723..329     +  CDS            nef (fragment) (across the origin): NEF_HV1BR - Experimental evidence at protein level: Swiss-Prot protein existence level 1. Extracellular Nef protein targets CD4(+) T-lymphocytes for apoptosis by interacting with CXCR4 surface receptors (PubMed:14990729). From Human immunodeficiency virus type 1 group M subtype B (isolate BRU/LAI) (HIV-1).
>Addgene plasmid #236382 | pCAG-48xEFNA1 array | addgene full sequence | sequence record 478949 | Addgene NGS Result
TGGAAGGGCTAATTCACTCCCAAAGAAGACAAGATATCCTTGATCTGTGGATCTACCACACACAAGGCTA
CTTCCCTGATTAGCAGAACTACACACCAGGGCCAGGGGTCAGATATCCACTGACCTTTGGATGGTGCTAC
AAGCTAGTACCAGTTGAGCCAGATAAGGTAGAAGAGGCCAATAAAGGAGAGAACACCAGCTTGTTACACC
CTGTGAGCCTGCATGGGATGGATGACCCGGAGAGAGAAGTGTTAGAGTGGAGGTTTGACAGCCGCCTAGC
ATTTCATCACGTGGCCCGAGAGCTGCATCCGGAGTACTTCAAGAACTGCTGATATCGAGCTTGCTACAAG
GGACTTTCCGCTGGGGACTTTCCAGGGAGGCGTGGCCTGGGCGGGACTGGGGAGTGGCGAGCCCTCAGAT
CCTGCATATAAGCAGCTGCTTTTTGCCTGTACTGGGTCTCTCTGGTTAGACCAGATCTGAGCCTGGGAGC
TCTCTGGCTAACTAGGGAACCCACTGCTTAAGCCTCAATAAAGCTTGCCTTGAGTGCTTCAAGTAGTGTG
TGCCCGTCTGTTGTGTGACTCTGGTAACTAGAGATCCCTCAGACCCTTTTAGTCAGTGTGGAAAATCTCT
AGCAGTGGCGCCCGAACAGGGACTTGAAAGCGAAAGGGAAACCAGAGGAGCTCTCTCGACGCAGGACTCG
GCTTGCTGAAGCGCGCACGGCAAGAGGCGAGGGGCGGCGACTGGTGAGTACGCCAAAAATTTTGACTAGC
GGAGGCTAGAAGGAGAGAGATGGGTGCGAGAGCGTCAGTATTAAGCGGGGGAGAATTAGATCGCGATGGG
AAAAAATTCGGTTAAGGCCAGGGGGAAAGAAAAAATATAAATTAAAACATATAGTATGGGCAAGCAGGGA
GCTAGAACGATTCGCAGTTAATCCTGGCCTGTTAGAAACATCAGAAGGCTGTAGACAAATACTGGGACAG
CTACAACCATCCCTTCAGACAGGATCAGAAGAACTTAGATCATTATATAATACAGTAGCAACCCTCTATT
GTGTGCATCAAAGGATAGAGATAAAAGACACCAAGGAAGCTTTAGACAAGATAGAGGAAGAGCAAAACAA
AAGTAAGACCACCGCACAGCAAGCGGCCGGCCGCTGATCTTCAGACCTGGAGGAGGAGATATGAGGGACA
ATTGGAGAAGTGAATTATATAAATATAAAGTAGTAAAAATTGAACCATTAGGAGTAGCACCCACCAAGGC
AAAGAGAAGAGTGGTGCAGAGAGAAAAAAGAGCAGTGGGAATAGGAGCTTTGTTCCTTGGGTTCTTGGGA
GCAGCAGGAAGCACTATGGGCGCAGCGTCAATGACGCTGACGGTACAGGCCAGACAATTATTGTCTGGTA
TAGTGCAGCAGCAGAACAATTTGCTGAGGGCTATTGAGGCGCAACAGCATCTGTTGCAACTCACAGTCTG
GGGCATCAAGCAGCTCCAGGCAAGAATCCTGGCTGTGGAAAGATACCTAAAGGATCAACAGCTCCTGGGG
ATTTGGGGTTGCTCTGGAAAACTCATTTGCACCACTGCTGTGCCTTGGAATGCTAGTTGGAGTAATAAAT
CTCTGGAACAGATTTGGAATCACACGACCTGGATGGAGTGGGACAGAGAAATTAACAATTACACAAGCTT
AATACACTCCTTAATTGAAGAATCGCAAAACCAGCAAGAAAAGAATGAACAAGAATTATTGGAATTAGAT
AAATGGGCAAGTTTGTGGAATTGGTTTAACATAACAAATTGGCTGTGGTATATAAAATTATTCATAATGA
TAGTAGGAGGCTTGGTAGGTTTAAGAATAGTTTTTGCTGTACTTTCTATAGTGAATAGAGTTAGGCAGGG
ATATTCACCATTATCGTTTCAGACCCACCTCCCAACCCCGAGGGGACCCGACAGGCCCGAAGGAATAGAA
GAAGAAGGTGGAGAGAGAGACAGAGACAGATCCATTCGATTAGTGAACGGATCTCGACGGTATCGCCGAA
TTCACAAATGGCAGTATTCATCCACAATTTTAAAAGAAAAGGGGGGATTGGGGGGTACAGTGCAGGGGAA
AGAATAGTAGACATAATAGCAACAGACATACAAACTAAAGAATTACAAAAACAAATTACAAAAATTCAAA
ATTTTCGGGTTTATTACAGGGACAGCAGAGATCCAGTTTGGACTAGGACATGATTATTGACTAGTTATTA
ATAGTAATCAATTACGGGGTCATTAGTTCATAGCCCATATATGGAGTTCCGCGTTACATAACTTACGGTA
AATGGCCCGCCTGGCTGACCGCCCAACGACCCCCGCCCATTGACGTCAATAATGACGTATGTTCCCATAG
TAACGCCAATAGGGACTTTCCATTGACGTCAATGGGTGGAGTATTTACGGTAAACTGCCCACTTGGCAGT
ACATCAAGTGTATCATATGCCAAGTACGCCCCCTATTGACGTCAATGACGGTAAATGGCCCGCCTGGCAT
TATGCCCAGTACATGACCTTATGGGACTTTCCTACTTGGCAGTACATCTACGTATTAGTCATCGCTATTA
CCATGGTCGAGGTGAGCCCCACGTTCTGCTTCACTCTCCCCATCTCCCCCCCCTCCCCACCCCCAATTTT
GTATTTATTTATTTTTTAATTATTTTGTGCAGCGATGGGGGCGGGGGGGGGGGGGGGCGCGCGCCAGGCG
GGGGGGGGGGGGGGGGGGGGGGGGGGGGGGGGGGGGGGGGGGGGGGGGGGGGCGCCCCAGGGGGGGGGGG
GGGGGCGGAGAGTTCTTTTTTTTGGGGGGGGGGGCGGGGGGGGGGCCTTCAAAAAGAAAAGGCGGGGCGG
GGCGAGGCGGAGAGGTGCGGCGGCAGCCAATCAGAGCGGCGCGCTCCGAAAGTTTCCTTTTATGGCGAGG
CGGCGGCGGCGGCGGCCCTATAAAAAGCGAAGCGCGCGGCGGGCGGGAGTCGCTGCGCGCTGCCTTCGCC
CCGTGCCCCGCTCCGCCGCCGCCTCGCGCCGCCCGCCCCGGCTCTGACTGACCGCGTTACTCCCACAGGT
GAGCGGGCGGGACGGCCCTTCTCCTCCGGGCTGTAATTAGCGCTTGGTTTAATGACGGCTTGTTTCTTTT
CTGTGGCTGCGTGAAAGCCTTGAGGGGCTCCGGGAGGGCCCTTTGTGCGGGGGGAGCGGCTCGGGGGGTG
CGTGCGTGTGTGTGTGCGTGGGGAGCGCCGCGTGCGGCTCCGCGCTGCCCGGCGGCTGTGAGCGCTGCGG
GCGCGGCGCGGGGCTTTGTGCGCTCCGCAGTGTGCGCGAGGGGAGCGCGGCCGGGGGCGGTGCCCCGCGG
TGCGGGGGGGGCTGCGAGGGGAACAAAGGCTGCGTGCGGGGTGTGTGCGTGGGGGGGTGAGCAGGGGGTG
TGGGCGCGTCGGTCGGGCTGCAACCCCCCCTGCACCCCCCTCCCCGAGTTGCTGAGCACGGCCCGGCTTC
GGGTGCGGGGCTCCGTACGGGGCGTGGCGCGGGGCTCGCCGTGCCGGGCGGGGGGTGGCGGCAGGTGGGG
GTGCCGGGCGGGGCGGGGCCGCCTCGGGCCGGGGAGGGCTCGGGGGAGGGGCGCGGCGGCCCCCGGAGCG
CCGGCGGCTGTCGAGGCGCGGCGAGCCGCAGCCATTGCCTTTTATGGTAATCGTGCGAGAGGGCGCAGGG
ACTTCCTTTGTCCCAAATCTGTGCGGAGCCGAAATCTGGGAGGCGCCGCCGCACCCCCTCTAGCGGGCGC
GGGGCGAAGCGGTGCGGCGCCGGCAGGAAGGAAATGGGCGGGGAGGGCCTTCGTGCGTCGCCGCGCCGCC
GTCCCCTTCTCCCTCTCCAGCCTCGGGGCTGTCCGCGGGGGGACGGCTGCCTTCGGGGGGGACGGGGCAG
GGCGGGGTTCGGCTTCTGGCGTGTGACCGGCGGCTCTAGCGCCTCTGCTAACCATGTTCATGCCTTCTTC
TTTTTCCTACAGCTCCTGGGCAACGTGCTGGTTATTGTGCTGTCTCATCATTTTGGCAAAGGGCGGCCGC
ATCTTGTGGAAAGGACGAAACACCGTAATTTCTACTAAGTGTAGATCCCGGACCCACTGAGTAGATTAAT
TTCTACTAAGTGTAGATCCTTTACAACAGAAGACATTTAATTTCTACTAAGTGTAGATAAAGGAGCAACT
GGTAGAACTAATTTCTACTAAGTGTAGATAAGGGAGTGTAATGCTTCATTAATTTCTACTAAGTGTAGAT
CCCTTCTCAGAGCACCCCAATAATTTCTACTAAGTGTAGATGAGATGGCAGAGAGAAATGTTAATTTCTA
CTAAGTGTAGATCATAACCCCCCTGATACTTATAATTTCTACTAAGTGTAGATGTGATACCAAGCTGCCC
ACTTAATTTCTACTAAGTGTAGATTCTTAAACCCATCCTTACACTAATTTCTACTAAGTGTAGATCCAAG
GCCCCTGTGTTCATGTAATTTCTACTAAGTGTAGATGCGCTATGAGCACAAAGATATAATTTCTACTAAG
TGTAGATGTGCTGTCCCCAGTATTCTCTAATTTCTACTAAGTGTAGATCCCCTACTGGGACCCCACCCTA
ATTTCTACTAAGTGTAGATAACTCCCAATATGTACTGATTAATTTCTACTAAGTGTAGATGTTCCCCCAT
GGTCTGTTCTTAATTTCTACTAAGTGTAGATGATGGGCTTCTACCTATTTCTAATTTCTACTAAGTGTAG
ATCATGACCTCTCACATTTCACTAATTTCTACTAAGTGTAGATCATGTTATAAACCCTTTGTATAATTTC
TACTAAGTGTAGATGGTATCTGACCACACTGACATAATTTCTACTAAGTGTAGATCTCCCCTCACTTCTC
CGTCATAATTTCTACTAAGTGTAGATATTCATCTACATCCCAATGTTAATTTCTACTAAGTGTAGATGAT
AAGTCAAAGAGCGCTAATAATTTCTACTAAGTGTAGATCCATTACATACATGCTTGGGTAATTTCTACTA
AGTGTAGATTCTCTAAAAGCCACACTTCCTAATTTCTACTAAGTGTAGATCCATGATCTCCCTCTCCCAG
TAATTTCTACTAAGTGTAGATCAATAAACATAGAGTACCAATAATTTCTACTAAGTGTAGATAAAGCCTC
TCTCTGCTCCTCTAATTTCTACTAAGTGTAGATAGGGGGCTGAATGAATTGATTAATTTCTACTAAGTGT
AGATACTTGCCCCAGGGCCCTGCATAATTTCTACTAAGTGTAGATGAGTAATAGGGGTGCCAGAGTAATT
TCTACTAAGTGTAGATAATACAGGGTGAATGCATAATAATTTCTACTAAGTGTAGATATTGCAATGGCAA
ACTCTGATAATTTCTACTAAGTGTAGATACTTAAAGGACTGGGGCATTTAATTTCTACTAAGTGTAGATG
GGAGGGGAAGGCCAGAGCTTAATTTCTACTAAGTGTAGATGTACCCGAAAGATACTGAGTTAATTTCTAC
TAAGTGTAGATCCTCACAGCCCTAAACCTGCTAATTTCTACTAAGTGTAGATCTCTGAGGAAATTCCTGC
CCTAATTTCTACTAAGTGTAGATATGTGTGGTTACAGTTTGTCTAATTTCTACTAAGTGTAGATAAGGAC
CAACAGGAGACAGTTAATTTCTACTAAGTGTAGATCTGGATTCTGATTACAGAATTAATTTCTACTAAGT
GTAGATCGTTCCCAAGCTCCCAGGTTTAATTTCTACTAAGTGTAGATTGCCCATGCCAGGTGTTGACTAA
TTTCTACTAAGTGTAGATTGGGTAGAAGAGAATGATAATAATTTCTACTAAGTGTAGATCAGAAAGGACT
CATGGAGGATAATTTCTACTAAGTGTAGATCTCAAAAGTGAAGCTAGTATTAATTTCTACTAAGTGTAGA
TGCCGGGACAGTTATCCCGGTTAATTTCTACTAAGTGTAGATGACAATGTGATAAACATGACTAATTTCT
ACTAAGTGTAGATCCAGATGGGGAGCAAGAGTCTAATTTCTACTAAGTGTAGATAGAACAGTTATGTCCA
GCAGCGAGAATCGATAGATCCTAATCAACCTCTGGATTACAAAATTTGTGAAAGATTGACTGGTATTCTT
AACTATGTTGCTCCTTTTACGCTATGTGGATACGCTGCTTTAATGCCTTTGTATCATGCTATTGCTTCCC
GTATGGCTTTCATTTTCTCCTCCTTGTATAAATCCTGGTTGCTGTCTCTTTATGAGGAGTTGTGGCCCGT
TGTCAGGCAACGTGGCGTGGTGTGCACTGTGTTTGCTGACGCAACCCCCACTGGTTGGGGCATTGCCACC
ACCTGTCAGCTCCTTTCCGGGACTTTCGCTTTCCCCCTCCCTATTGCCACGGCGGAACTCATCGCCGCCT
GCCTTGCCCGCTGCTGGACAGGGGCTCGGCTGTTGGGCACTGACAATTCCGTGGTGTTGTCGGGGAAATC
ATCGTCCTTTCCTTGGCTGCTCGCCTGTGTTGCCACCTGGATTCTGCGCGGGACGTCCTTCTGCTACGTC
CCTTCGGCCCTCAATCCAGCGGACCTTCCTTCCCGCGGCCTGCTGCCGGCTCTGCGGCCTCTTCCGCGTC
TTCGCCTTCGCCCTCAGACGAGTCGGATCTCCCTTTGGGCCGCCTCCCCGCCTGAGATCCTTTAAGACCA
ATGACTTACAAGGCAGCTGTAGATCTTAGCCACTTTTTAAAAGAAAAGGGGGGACTGGAAGGGCTAATTC
ACTCCCAACGAAGACAAGATCTGCTTTTTGCTTGTACTGGGTCTCTCTGGTTAGACCAGATCTGAGCCTG
GGAGCTCTCTGGCTAACTAGGGAACCCACTGCTTAAGCCTCAATAAAGCTTGCCTTGAGTGCTTCAAGTA
GTGTGTGCCCGTCTGTTGTGTGACTCTGGTAACTAGAGATCCCTCAGACCCTTTTAGTCAGTGTGGAAAA
TCTCTAGCAGTAGTAGTTCATGTCATCTTATTATTCAGTATTTATAACTTGCAAAGAAATGAATATCAGA
GAGTGAGAGGCCCGGGTTAATTAAGGAAAGGGCTAGATCATTCTTGAAGACGAAAGGGCCTCGTGATACG
CCTATTTTTATAGGTTAATGTCATGATAATAATGGTTTCTTAGACGTCAGGTGGCACTTTTCGGGGAAAT
GTGCGCGGAACCCCTATTTGTTTATTTTTCTAAATACATTCAAATATGTATCCGCTCATGAGACAATAAC
CCTGATAAATGCTTCAATAATATTGAAAAAGGAAGAGTATGAGTATTCAACATTTCCGTGTCGCCCTTAT
TCCCTTTTTTGCGGCATTTTGCCTTCCTGTTTTTGCTCACCCAGAAACGCTGGTGAAAGTAAAAGATGCT
GAAGATCAGTTGGGTGCACGAGTGGGTTACATCGAACTGGATCTCAACAGCGGTAAGATCCTTGAGAGTT
TTCGCCCCGAAGAACGTTTTCCAATGATGAGCACTTTTAAAGTTCTGCTATGTGGCGCGGTATTATCCCG
TGTTGACGCCGGGCAAGAGCAACTCGGTCGCCGCATACACTATTCTCAGAATGACTTGGTTGAGTACTCA
CCAGTCACAGAAAAGCATCTTACGGATGGCATGACAGTAAGAGAATTATGCAGTGCTGCCATAACCATGA
GTGATAACACTGCGGCCAACTTACTTCTGACAACGATCGGAGGACCGAAGGAGCTAACCGCTTTTTTGCA
CAACATGGGGGATCATGTAACTCGCCTTGATCGTTGGGAACCGGAGCTGAATGAAGCCATACCAAACGAC
GAGCGTGACACCACGATGCCTGTAGCAATGGCAACAACGTTGCGCAAACTATTAACTGGCGAACTACTTA
CTCTAGCTTCCCGGCAACAATTAATAGACTGGATGGAGGCGGATAAAGTTGCAGGACCACTTCTGCGCTC
GGCCCTTCCGGCTGGCTGGTTTATTGCTGATAAATCTGGAGCCGGTGAGCGTGGGTCTCGCGGTATCATT
GCAGCACTGGGGCCAGATGGTAAGCCCTCCCGTATCGTAGTTATCTACACGACGGGGAGTCAGGCAACTA
TGGATGAACGAAATAGACAGATCGCTGAGATAGGTGCCTCACTGATTAAGCATTGGTAACTGTCAGACCA
AGTTTACTCATATATACTTTAGATTGATTTAAAACTTCATTTTTAATTTAAAAGGATCTAGGTGAAGATC
CTTTTTGATAATCTCATGACCAAAATCCCTTAACGTGAGTTTTCGTTCCACTGAGCGTCAGACCCCGTAG
AAAAGATCAAAGGATCTTCTTGAGATCCTTTTTTTCTGCGCGTAATCTGCTGCTTGCAAACAAAAAAACC
ACCGCTACCAGCGGTGGTTTGTTTGCCGGATCAAGAGCTACCAACTCTTTTTCCGAAGGTAACTGGCTTC
AGCAGAGCGCAGATACCAAATACTGTTCTTCTAGTGTAGCCGTAGTTAGGCCACCACTTCAAGAACTCTG
TAGCACCGCCTACATACCTCGCTCTGCTAATCCTGTTACCAGTGGCTGCTGCCAGTGGCGATAAGTCGTG
TCTTACCGGGTTGGACTCAAGACGATAGTTACCGGATAAGGCGCAGCGGTCGGGCTGAACGGGGGGTTCG
TGCACACAGCCCAGCTTGGAGCGAACGACCTACACCGAACTGAGATACCTACAGCGTGAGCTATGAGAAA
GCGCCACGCTTCCCGAAGGGAGAAAGGCGGACAGGTATCCGGTAAGCGGCAGGGTCGGAACAGGAGAGCG
CACGAGGGAGCTTCCAGGGGGAAACGCCTGGTATCTTTATAGTCCTGTCGGGTTTCGCCACCTCTGACTT
GAGCGTCGATTTTTGTGATGCTCGTCAGGGGGGCGGAGCCTATGGAAAAACGCCAGCAACGCGGCCTTTT
TACGGTTCCTGGCCTTTTGCTGGCCTTTTGCTCACATGTTCTTTCCTGCGTTATCCCCTGATTCTGTGGA
TAACCGTATTACCGCCTTTGAGTGAGCTGATACCGCTCGCCGCAGCCGAACGACCGAGCGCAGCGAGTCA
GTGAGCGAGGAAGCGGAAGAGCGCCCAATACGCAAACCGCCTCTCCCCGCGCGTTGGCCGATTCATTAAT
GCAGCAAGCTCATGGCTGACTAATTTTTTTTATTTATGCAGAGGCCGAGGCCGCCTCGGCCTCTGAGCTA
TTCCAGAAGTAGTGAGGAGGCTTTTTTGGAGGCCTAGGCTTTTGCAAAAAGCTCCCCGTGGCACGACAGG
TTTCCCGACTGGAAAGCGGGCAGTGAGCGCAACGCAATTAATGTGAGTTAGCTCACTCATTAGGCACCCC
AGGCTTTACACTTTATGCTTCCGGCTCGTATGTTGTGTGGAATTGTGAGCGGATAACAATTTCACACAGG
AAACAGCTATGACATGATTACGAATTTCACAAATAAAGCATTTTTTTCACTGCATTCTAGTTGTGGTTTG
TCCAAACTCATCAATGTATCTTATCATGTCTGGATCAACTGGATAACTCAAGCTAACCAAAATCATCCCA
AACTTCCCACCCCATACCCTATTACCACTGCCAATTACCTGTGGTTTCATTTACTCTAAACCTGTGATTC
CTCTGAATTATTTTCATTTTAAAGAAATTGTATTTGTTAAATATGTACTACAAACTTAGTAGT
